>Addgene plasmid #239772 | pcDNA3.1(+)_Nav1.6(K1425TAG, Y371C, T1785P)-HA | addgene full sequence | sequence record 477734 | Addgene NGS Result
GACGGATCGGGAGATCTCCCGATCCCCTATGGTGCACTCTCAGTACAATCTGCTCTGATGCCGCATAGTT
AAGCCAGTATCTGCTCCCTGCTTGTGTGTTGGAGGTCGCTGAGTAGTGCGCGAGCAAAATTTAAGCTACA
ACAAGGCAAGGCTTGACCGACAATTGCATGAAGAATCTGCTTAGGGTTAGGCGTTTTGCGCTGCTTCGCG
ATGTACGGGCCAGATATACGCGTTGACATTGATTATTGACTAGTTATTAATAGTAATCAATTACGGGGTC
ATTAGTTCATAGCCCATATATGGAGTTCCGCGTTACATAACTTACGGTAAATGGCCCGCCTGGCTGACCG
CCCAACGACCCCCGCCCATTGACGTCAATAATGACGTATGTTCCCATAGTAACGCCAATAGGGACTTTCC
ATTGACGTCAATGGGTGGAGTATTTACGGTAAACTGCCCACTTGGCAGTACATCAAGTGTATCATATGCC
AAGTACGCCCCCTATTGACGTCAATGACGGTAAATGGCCCGCCTGGCATTATGCCCAGTACATGACCTTA
TGGGACTTTCCTACTTGGCAGTACATCTACGTATTAGTCATCGCTATTACCATGGTGATGCGGTTTTGGC
AGTACATCAATGGGCGTGGATAGCGGTTTGACTCACGGGGATTTCCAAGTCTCCACCCCATTGACGTCAA
TGGGAGTTTGTTTTGGCACCAAAATCAACGGGACTTTCCAAAATGTCGTAACAACTCCGCCCCATTGACG
CAAATGGGCGGTAGGCGTGTACGGTGGGAGGTCTATATAAGCAGAGCTCTCTGGCTAACTAGAGAACCCA
CTGCTTACTGGCTTATCGAAATTAATACGACTCACTATAGGGAGACCCAAGCTGGCTAGCGTTTAAACTT
AAGCTTGGTACCGAGCTCGGATCCACTAGTCCAGTGTGGTGGAATTCGCCACCATGGCTGCACGGCTGCT
GGCACCTCCTGGCCCCGATTCCTTTAAGCCTTTCACACCTGAGAGCCTGGCTAACATCGAGAGAAGAATT
GCCGAGTCCAAGCTGAAGAAGCCTCCCAAGGCCGATGGCTCTCACAGAGAGGACGACGAGGATTCTAAGC
CTAAGCCCAATAGCGATCTGGAGGCCGGCAAGTCCCTGCCTTTCATCTACGGCGACATCCCACAGGGCCT
GGTGGCCGTGCCACTGGAGGACTTTGACCCCTATTACCTGACCCAGAAGACATTTGTGGTGCTGAATCGG
GGCAAGACACTGTTCCGCTTCTCTGCCACCCCCGCCCTGTATATCCTGTCCCCTTTCAACCTGATCCGCA
GAATCGCCATCAAGATCCTGATCCACTCCGTGTTCTCTATGATCATCATGTGCACAATCCTGACCAATTG
CGTGTTCATGACCTTCTCCAATCCACCAGAGTGGAGCAAGAATGTGGAGTACACCTTCACAGGCATCTAC
ACCTTTGAGTCTCTGGTGAAGATCATCGCCCGGGGCTTTTGCATCGACGGCTTCACCTTTCTGAGAGACC
CATGGAACTGGCTGGACTTTAGCGTGATCATGATGGCCTACATCACCGAGTTTGTGAATCTGGGCAACGT
GAGCGCCCTGCGGACATTCCGGGTGCTGCGCGCCCTGAAGACCATCTCTGTGATCCCTGGCCTGAAGACA
ATCGTGGGCGCCCTGATCCAGTCCGTGAAGAAGCTGTCCGACGTGATGATCCTGACCGTGTTCTGCCTGT
CCGTGTTTGCCCTGATCGGCCTGCAGCTGTTCATGGGCAACCTGAGGAACAAGTGCGTGGTGTGGCCAAT
CAACTTTAATGAGAGCTATCTGGAGAACGGCACCAGAGGCTTCGATTGGGAGGAGTACATCAACAACAAG
ACCAATTTCTATATGGTGCCTGGCATGCTGGAGCCACTGCTGTGCGGCAACTCCTCTGATGCCGGCCAGT
GCCCCGAGGGCTTTCAGTGCATGAAGGCCGGCAGAAATCCTAATTATGGCTACACCTCTTTTGACACCTT
TTCCTGGGCCTTTCTGGCCCTGTTCAGACTGATGACCCAGGACTGCTGGGAGAACCTGTACCAGCTGACC
CTGAGAGCCGCCGGCAAGACCTACATGATCTTCTTTGTGCTGGTAATCTTCGTGGGCTCCTTCTACCTGG
TGAACCTGATCCTGGCCGTGGTGGCCATGGCCTACGAGGAGCAGAACCAGGCCACCCTGGAGGAGGCCGA
GCAGAAGGAGGCCGAGTTCAAGGCCATGCTGGAGCAGCTGAAGAAGCAGCAGGAGGAGGCCCAGGCCGCC
GCCATGGCCACATCCGCCGGCACCGTGAGCGAGGACGCCATCGAGGAGGAGGGCGAGGATGGCGTGGGCT
CCCCCCGGTCTTCTAGCGAGCTGTCCAAGCTGTCCTCTAAGTCCGCCAAGGAGAGGCGGAATCGGAGAAA
GAAGCGGAAGCAGAAGGAGCTGTCCGAGGGCGAGGAGAAGGGCGATCCAGAGAAGGTGTTCAAGAGCGAG
TCCGAGGATGGCATGAGACGGAAGGCCTTTCGCCTGCCTGACAATAGAATCGGCAGGAAGTTTTCCATCA
TGAATCAGAGCCTGCTGTCCATCCCTGGCAGCCCTTTCCTGTCCCGGCACAATTCCAAGTCCAGCATCTT
CTCTTTTCGCGGCCCTGGCAGATTCCGCGATCCAGGCTCCGAGAACGAGTTTGCCGATGACGAGCACAGC
ACCGTGGAGGAGTCCGAGGGCCGGAGAGACTCCCTGTTTATCCCTATCCGCGCCCGGGAGCGCAGATCCT
CTTACTCCGGCTACTCCGGCTATTCTCAGTGCTCCAGATCTTCTCGGATCTTTCCATCTCTGCGGAGATC
CGTGAAGAGAAACTCCACCGTGGACTGTAATGGCGTGGTGAGCCTGATCGGCCCCGGCTCCCACATCGGC
AGACTGCTGCCAGAGGCCACCACCGAGGTGGAGATCAAGAAGAAGGGGCCTGGCAGCCTGCTGGTGTCTA
TGGAGCAGCTGGCCAGCTATGGCAGAAAGGACCGGATCAATTCTATCATGTCCGTGGTGACAAACACCCT
GGTGGAGGAGCTGGAGGAGTCCCAGAGGAAGTGTCCCCCATGTTGGTACAAGTTTGCCAATACATTTCTG
ATCTGGGAGTGTCACCCATATTGGATCAAGCTGAAGGAGATCGTGAATCTGATCGTGATGGACCCATTCG
TGGATCTGGCCATCACAATCTGCATCGTGCTGAACACCCTGTTTATGGCCATGGAGCACCACCCCATGAC
ACCACAGTTTGAGCACGTGCTGGCCGTGGGCAATCTGGTGTTCACCGGCATCTTTACCGCCGAGATGTTC
CTGAAGCTGATCGCCATGGACCCATACTACTATTTTCAGGAGGGCTGGAATATCTTCGATGGCTTTATCG
TGAGCCTGTCCCTGATGGAGCTGGGCCTGGCCGATGTGGAGGGCCTGTCTGTGCTGCGCAGCTTTCGGCT
GCTGCGCGTGTTCAAGCTGGCCAAGAGCTGGCCAACCCTGAATATGCTGATCAAGATCATCGGCAACTCC
GTGGGCGCCCTGGGCAATCTGACCCTGGTGCTGGCCATCATCGTGTTCATCTTTGCCGTGGTGGGCATGC
AGCTGTTCGGCAAGTCCTACAAGGAGTGCGTGTGCAAGATCTCCCAGGAGTGTAAGCTGCCACGGTGGCA
CATGAACGATTTCTTTCACTCTTTCCTGATCGTGTTCCGGGTGCTGTGCGGCGAGTGGATCGAGACCATG
TGGGACTGCATGGAGGTGGCCGGCCAGGCCATGTGCCTGATCGTGTTCATGATGGTAATGGTAATCGGCA
ATCTGGTGGTGCTGAATCTGTTCCTGGCCCTGCTGCTGTCTTCTTTTAGCGCCGACAACCTGGCCGCCAC
AGACGATGACGGCGAGATGAATAACCTGCAGATCTCCGTGATCAGAATCAAGAAGGGCGTGGCCTGGGCC
AAGGTGAAGGTGCACGCCTTTATGCAGGCCCACTTTAAGCAGAGGGAGGCCGATGAGGTGAAGCCACTGG
ACGAGCTGTACGAGAAGAAGGCCAATTGTATCGCCAACCACACAGGCGTGGATATACACCGCAATGGCGA
TTTCCAGAAGAACGGCAATGGCACCACCTCCGGCATCGGCTCCTCTGTGGAGAAGTACATCATCGACGAG
GACCACATGTCCTTCATCAATAATCCAAATCTGACCGTGCGGGTGCCTATCGCCGTGGGCGAGTCTGACT
TTGAGAATCTGAACACCGAGGACGTGTCCAGCGAGTCCGACCCAGAGGGCTCCAAGGACAAGCTGGATGA
TACATCCTCTAGCGAGGGCTCTACCATCGACATCAAGCCTGAGGTGGAGGAGGTGCCTGTGGAGCAGCCA
GAGGAGTACCTGGACCCTGATGCCTGTTTCACCGAGGGCTGCGTGCAGAGATTCAAGTGCTGTCAGGTGA
ACATCGAGGAGGGCCTGGGCAAGTCTTGGTGGATACTGCGGAAGACATGCTTCCTGATCGTGGAGCACAA
CTGGTTTGAGACCTTTATCATCTTCATGATCCTGCTGTCCTCCGGCGCCCTGGCCTTTGAGGACATCTAT
ATCGAGCAGAGAAAGACCATCAGAACCATCCTGGAGTACGCCGACAAGGTGTTCACATATATCTTTATCC
TGGAGATGCTGCTGAAGTGGACCGCCTACGGCTTTGTGAAGTTCTTTACCAATGCCTGGTGCTGGCTGGA
CTTTCTGATCGTGGCCGTGTCTCTGGTGTCCCTGATCGCCAACGCCCTGGGCTATTCTGAGCTGGGCGCC
ATCAAGTCTCTGAGAACCCTGAGAGCCCTGCGCCCCCTGAGAGCCCTGAGCAGATTTGAGGGCATGAGGG
TGGTGGTGAATGCCCTGGTGGGCGCCATCCCTAGCATCATGAACGTGCTGCTGGTGTGCCTGATCTTTTG
GCTGATCTTTTCTATCATGGGCGTGAATCTGTTCGCCGGCAAGTACCACTACTGCTTTAATGAGACCTCC
GAGATCCGGTTCGAGATCGATGAGGTGAACAACAAGACAGACTGTGAGAAGCTGATGGAGGGCAACAATA
CAGAGATCCGGTGGAAGAATGTGAAGATCAATTTCGATAACGTGGGCGCCGGCTACCTGGCCCTGCTGCA
GGTGGCCACCTTTAAGGGCTGGATGGATATAATGTACGCCGCCGTGGATTCCCGCTAGCCCGATGAGCAG
CCAGACTATGAGGGCAACATCTACATGTACATCTATTTCGTGATCTTCATCATCTTCGGCAGCTTTTTCA
CCCTGAATCTGTTTATCGGCGTGATCATCGATAACTTCAACCAGCAGAAGAAGAAGTTCGGCGGCCAGGA
CATCTTCATGACAGAGGAGCAGAAGAAGTACTATAACGCCATGAAGAAGCTGGGCTCCAAGAAGCCTCAG
AAGCCAATCCCTAGACCACTGAATAAGATCCAGGGCATCGTGTTCGACTTCGTGACCCAGCAGGCCTTTG
ACATCGTGATCATGATGCTGATCTGTCTGAACATGGTGACCATGATGGTGGAGACAGATACCCAGTCCAA
GCAGATGGAGAATATCCTGTATTGGATCAACCTGGTGTTTGTGATCTTTTTCACATGTGAGTGCGTGCTG
AAGATGTTCGCCCTGCGCCACTATTATTTCACAATCGGCTGGAACATCTTTGACTTCGTGGTGGTAATCC
TGTCTATCGTGGGCATGTTTCTGGCCGACATCATCGAGAAGTACTTCGTGAGCCCAACACTGTTCAGAGT
GATCCGGCTGGCCAGGATCGGCAGAATCCTGCGGCTGATCAAGGGCGCCAAGGGCATCAGAACCCTGCTG
TTCGCCCTGATGATGTCTCTGCCAGCCCTGTTCAATATCGGCCTGCTGCTGTTTCTGGTAATGTTCATCT
TTTCCATCTTTGGCATGTCCAACTTCGCCTATGTGAAGCACGAGGCCGGCATCGATGATATGTTTAACTT
CGAGACATTCGGCAACTCCATGATCTGTCTGTTCCAGATCACCACCTCTGCCGGCTGGGATGGCCTGCTG
CTGCCTATCCTGAATAGACCACCAGATTGTAGCCTGGATAAGGAGCACCCTGGCAGCGGCTTCAAGGGCG
ATTGTGGCAATCCTTCCGTGGGCATCTTCTTCTTCGTGTCCTACATCATCATCTCTTTCCTGATCGTGGT
GAACATGTACATCGCCATCATCCTGGAGAATTTCTCTGTGGCCACCGAGGAGTCTGCCGACCCACTGTCT
GAGGATGACTTCGAGCCCTTCTATGAGATCTGGGAGAAGTTTGACCCTGATGCCACCCAGTTTATCGAGT
ATTGCAAGCTGGCCGACTTTGCCGACGCCCTGGAGCACCCACTGAGAGTGCCAAAGCCAAATACCATCGA
GCTGATCGCCATGGATCTGCCCATGGTGAGCGGCGATAGAATCCACTGCCTGGACATCCTGTTTGCCTTC
ACAAAGAGAGTGCTGGGCGATAGCGGCGAGCTGGACATCCTGAGGCAGCAGATGGAGGAGAGGTTCGTGG
CCTCTAACCCCAGCAAGGTGTCCTACGAGCCTATCACCACAACCCTGCGGAGAAAGCAGGAGGAGGTGTC
CGCCGTGGTGCTGCAGAGAGCCTACAGAGGCCACCTGGCCCGGAGAGGCTTTATCTGCAGAAAGATCACC
TCCAACAAGCTGGAGAATGGCGGCACCCACCGCGAGAAGAAGGAGTCTACCCCCTCTACCGCCAGCCTGC
CTTCCTACGACTCCGTGACCAAGCCAGATAAGGAGAAGCAGCAGCGCGCAGAGGAGGGACGGAGAGAAAG
AGCTAAGAGACAGAAAGAAGTGAGAGAGTCAAAGTGCTCTAGATACCCATACGACGTCCCAGACTACGCT
TAAGGGCCCGTTTAAACCCGCTGATCAGCCTCGACTGTGCCTTCTAGTTGCCAGCCATCTGTTGTTTGCC
CCTCCCCCGTGCCTTCCTTGACCCTGGAAGGTGCCACTCCCACTGTCCTTTCCTAATAAAATGAGGAAAT
TGCATCGCATTGTCTGAGTAGGTGTCATTCTATTCTGGGGGGTGGGGTGGGGCAGGACAGCAAGGGGGAG
GATTGGGAAGACAATAGCAGGCATGCTGGGGATGCGGTGGGCTCTATGGCTTCTGAGGCGGAAAGAACCA
GCTGGGGCTCTAGGGGGTATCCCC
[124 nt withheld, positions 7235-7358]
C
[91 nt withheld, positions 7360-7450]
A
[49 nt withheld, positions 7452-7500]
CCTTTGACGTTGGAGTCCACGTTCTTT
[37 nt withheld, positions 7528-7564]
ACCCTATCTCGGTCTATTCTTTTGATTTATAAGGGATTTTGCCGATTTCGGCCTATTGGTTAAAAAATGA
GCTGATTTAACAAAAATTTAACGCGAATTAATTCTGTGGAATGTGTGTCAGTTAGGGTGTGGAAAGTCCC
CAGGCTCCCCAGCAGGCAGAAGTATGCAAAGCATGCATCTCAATTAGTCAGCAACCAGGTGTGGAAAGTC
CCCAGGCTCCCCAGCAGGCAGAAGTATGCAAAGCATGCATCTCAATTAGTCAGCAACCATAGTCCCGCCC
CTAACTCCGCCCATCCCGCCCCTAACTCCGCCCAGTTCCGCCCATTCTCCGCCCCATGGCTGACTAATTT
TTTTTATTTATGCAGAGGCCGAGGCCGCCTCTGCCTCTGAGCTATTCCAGAAGTAGTGAGGAGGCTTTTT
TGGAGGCCTAGGCTTTTGCAAAAAGCTCCCGGGAGCTTGTATATCCATTTTCGGATCTGATCAAGAGACA
GGATGAGGATCGTTTCGCATGATTGAACAAGATGGATTGCACGCAGGTTCTCCGGCCGCTTGGGTGGAGA
GGCTATTCGGCTATGACTGGGCACAACAGACAATCGGCTGCTCTGATGCCGCCGTGTTCCGGCTGTCAGC
GCAGGGGCGCCCGGTTCTTTTTGTCAAGACCGACCTGTCCGGTGCCCTGAATGAACTGCAGGACGAGGCA
GCGCGGCTATCGTGGCTGGCCACGACGGGCGTTCCTTGCGCAGCTGTGCTCGACGTTGTCACTGAAGCGG
GAAGGGACTGGCTGCTATTGGGCGAAGTGCCGGGGCAGGATCTCCTGTCATCTCACCTTGCTCCTGCCGA
GAAAGTATCCATCATGGCTGATGCAATGCGGCGGCTGCATACGCTTGATCCGGCTACCTGCCCATTCGAC
CACCAAGCGAAACATCGCATCGAGCGAGCACGTACTCGGATGGAAGCCGGTCTTGTCGATCAGGATGATC
TGGACGAAGAGCATCAGGGGCTCGCGCCAGCCGAACTGTTCGCCAGGCTCAAGGCGCGCATGCCCGACGG
CGAGGATCTCGTCGTGACCCATGGCGATGCCTGCTTGCCGAATATCATGGTGGAAAATGGCCGCTTTTCT
GGATTCATCGACTGTGGCCGGCTGGGTGTGGCGGACCGCTATCAGGACATAGCGTTGGCTACCCGTGATA
TTGCTGAAGAGCTTGGCGGCGAATGGGCTGACCGCTTCCTCGTGCTTTACGGTATCGCCGCTCCCGATTC
GCAGCGCATCGCCTTCTATCGCCTTCTTGACGAGTTCTTCTGAGCGGGACTCTGGGGTTCGAAATGACCG
ACCAAGCGACGCCCAACCTGCCATCACGAGATTTCGATTCCACCGCCGCCTTCTATGAAAGGTTGGGCTT
CGGAATCGTTTTCCGGGACGCCGGCTGGATGATCCTCCAGCGCGGGGATCTCATGCTGGAGTTCTTCGCC
CACCCCAACTTGTTTATTGCAGCTTATAATGGTTACAAATAAAGCAATAGCATCACAAATTTCACAAATA
AAGCATTTTTTTCACTGCATTCTAGTTGTGGTTTGTCCAAACTCATCAATGTATCTTATCATGTCTGTAT
ACCGTCGACCTCTAGCTAGAGCTTGGCGTAATCATGGTCATAGCTGTTTCCTGTGTGAAATTGTTATCCG
CTCACAATTCCACACAACATACGAGCCGGAAGCATAAAGTGTAAAGCATGGGGTGCCTAATGAGTGAGCT
AACTCACATTAATTGCGTTGCGCTCACTGCCCGCTTTCCAGTCGGGAAACCTGTCGTGCCAGCTGCATTA
ATGAATCGGCCAACGCGCGGGGAGAGGCGGTTTGCGTATTGGGCGCTCTTCCGCTTCCTCGCTCACTGAC
TCGCTGCGCTCGGTCGTTCGGCTGCGGCGAGCGGTATCAGCTCACTCAAAGGCGGTAATACGGTTATCCA
CAGAATCAGGGGATAACGCAGGAAAGAACATGTGAGCAAAAGGCCAGCAAAAGGCCAGGAACCGTAAAAA
GGCCGCGTTGCTGGCGTTTTTCCATAGGCTCCGCCCCCCTGACGAGCATCACAAAAATCGACGCTCAAGT
CAGAGGTGGCGAAACCCGACAGGACTATAAAGATACCAGGCGTTTCCCCCTGGAAGCTCCCTCGTGCGCT
CTCCTGTTCCGACCCTGCCGCTTACCGGATACCTGTCCGCCTTTCTCCCTTCGGGAAGCGTGGCGCTTTC
TCATAGCTCACGCTGTAGGTATCTCAGTTCGGTGTAGGTCGTTCGCTCCAAGCTGGGCTGTGTGCACGAA
CCCCCCGTTCAGCCCGACCGCTGCGCCTTATCCGGTAACTATCGTCTTGAGTCCAACCCGGTAAGACACG
ACTTATCGCCACTGGCAGCAGCCACTGGTAACAGGATTAGCAGAGCGAGGTATGTAGGCGGTGCTACAGA
GTTCTTGAAGTGGTGGCCTAACTACGGCTACACTAGAAGAACAGTATTTGGTATCTGCGCTCTGCTGAAG
CCAGTTACCTTCGGAAAAAGAGTTGGTAGCTCTTGATCCGGCAAACAAACCACCGCTGGTAGCGGTGGTT
TTTTTGTTTGCAAGCAGCAGATTACGCGCAGAAAAAAAGGATCTCAAGAAGATCCTTTGATCTTTTCTAC
GGGGTCTGACGCTCAGTGGAACGAAAACTCACGTTAAGGGATTTTGGTCATGAGATTATCAAAAAGGATC
TTCACCTAGATCCTTTTAAATTAAAAATGAAGTTTTAAATCAATCTAAAGTATATATGAGTAAACTTGGT
CTGACAGTTACCAATGCTTAATCAGTGAGGCACCTATCTCAGCGATCTGTCTATTTCGTTCATCCATAGT
TGCCTGACTCCCCGTCGTGTAGATAACTACGATACGGGAGGGCTTACCATCTGGCCCCAGTGCTGCAATG
ATACCGCGAGACCCACGCTCACCGGCTCCAGATTTATCAGCAATAAACCAGCCAGCCGGAAGGGCCGAGC
GCAGAAGTGGTCCTGCAACTTTATCCGCCTCCATCCAGTCTATTAATTGTTGCCGGGAAGCTAGAGTAAG
TAGTTCGCCAGTTAATAGTTTGCGCAACGTTGTTGCCATTGCTACAGGCATCGTGGTGTCACGCTCGTCG
TTTGGTATGGCTTCATTCAGCTCCGGTTCCCAACGATCAAGGCGAGTTACATGATCCCCCATGTTGTGCA
AAAAAGCGGTTAGCTCCTTCGGTCCTCCGATCGTTGTCAGAAGTAAGTTGGCCGCAGTGTTATCACTCAT
GGTTATGGCAGCACTGCATAATTCTCTTACTGTCATGCCATCCGTAAGATGCTTTTCTGTGACTGGTGAG
TACTCAACCAAGTCATTCTGAGAATAGTGTATGCGGCGACCGAGTTGCTCTTGCCCGGCGTCAATACGGG
ATAATACCGCGCCACATAGCAGAACTTTAAAAGTGCTCATCATTGGAAAACGTTCTTCGGGGCGAAAACT
CTCAAGGATCTTACCGCTGTTGAGATCCAGTTCGATGTAACCCACTCGTGCACCCAACTGATCTTCAGCA
TCTTTTACTTTCACCAGCGTTTCTGGGTGAGCAAAAACAGGAAGGCAAAATGCCGCAAAAAAGGGAATAA
GGGCGACACGGAAATGTTGAATACTCATACTCTTCCTTTTTCAATATTATTGAAGCATTTATCAGGGTTA
TTGTCTCATGAGCGGATACATATTTGAATGTATTTAGAAAAATAAACAAATAGGGGTTCCGCGCACATTT
CCCCGAAAAGTGCCACCTGACGTC
Features (pLannotate 1.2.2; 20 found; start..end, strand, type, name):
     28..80      -  misc_feature   bom (fragment): basis of mobility region from pBR322
    235..614     +  enhancer       CMV enhancer: human cytomegalovirus immediate early enhancer
    615..818     +  promoter       CMV promoter: human cytomegalovirus (CMV) immediate early promoter
    814..847     +  LTR            5' LTR (truncated) (fragment): truncated 5' long terminal repeat (LTR) from HIV-1
    863..881     +  promoter       T7 promoter: promoter for bacteriophage T7 RNA polymerase
    964..6897    +  CDS            Scn8a: SCN8A_MOUSE - Also known as Nbna1. Experimental evidence at protein level: Swiss-Prot protein existence level 1. Mediates the voltage-dependent sodium ion permeability of excitable membranes. Assuming opened or closed conformations in response to the voltage difference across the membrane, the protein forms a sodium-selective channel through which Na(+) ions may pass in accordance with their electrochemical gradient. In macrophages, isoform 5 may participate in the control of podosome and invadopodia formation. From Mus musculus (Mouse).
   6965..7189    +  polyA_signal   bGH poly(A) signal: bovine growth hormone polyadenylation signal
   7193..7214    +  promoter       SV40 promoter (fragment): SV40 enhancer and early promoter
   7235..7663    +  rep_origin     f1 ori (sequence partly withheld): f1 bacteriophage origin of replication; arrow indicates direction of (+) strand synthesis
   7677..8006    +  promoter       SV40 promoter: SV40 enhancer and early promoter
   8073..8864    +  CDS            neo: KKA2_KLEPN - Also known as kan, nptII. Experimental evidence at protein level: Swiss-Prot protein existence level 1. Resistance to kanamycin, neomycin, paromomycin, ribostamycin, butirosin and gentamicin B. From Klebsiella pneumoniae.
   8888..9046    +  CDS            ble (fragment): BLE_KLEPN - Experimental evidence at protein level: Swiss-Prot protein existence level 1. Binding protein with a strong affinity to the bleomycin family of antibiotics. Binds to CL990; an antimitotic-antibiotic compound. From Klebsiella pneumoniae.
   9041..9162    +  polyA_signal   SV40 poly(A) signal: SV40 polyadenylation signal
   9233..9255    -  protein_bind   lac operator (fragment): The lac repressor binds to the lac operator to inhibit transcription in E. coli. This inhibition can be relieved by adding lactose or isopropyl-β-D-thiogalactopyranoside (IPTG). lac repressor encoded by lacI
   9259..9289    -  promoter       lac promoter: promoter for the E. coli lac operon
   9304..9325    -  protein_bind   CAP binding site: CAP binding activates transcription in the presence of cAMP. E. coli catabolite activator protein
   9338..9430    -  CDS            lacI (fragment): lac repressor; lacI; The lac repressor binds to the lac operator to inhibit transcription in E. coli. This inhibition can be relieved by adding lactose or isopropyl-β-D-thiogalactopyranoside (IPTG).
   9613..10201   -  rep_origin     ori: high-copy-number ColE1/pMB1/pBR322/pUC origin of replication
  10372..11232   -  CDS            AmpR: β-lactamase; bla; confers resistance to ampicillin, carbenicillin, and related antibiotics
  11233..11337   -  promoter       AmpR promoter: bla
