[The description below was written by a language model from this plasmid's Addgene catalogue record and pLannotate feature annotations shown in this document.]
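Description:
pcDNA3.1(+)_Nav1.6(K1425TAG, Y371C, T1785P)-HA is an 11.4 kb mammalian expression plasmid built on a pcDNA3.1(+)-P2A-eGFP backbone in which the P2A-eGFP module was replaced by an HA epitope tag. It is propagated in E. coli through a high-copy ColE1/pUC-type origin with ampicillin selection (AmpR under its own promoter). It also carries an f1 origin and an SV40 promoter-driven neomycin phosphotransferase cassette with an SV40 poly(A) signal, which allows G418 selection in mammalian cells. The record notes that the Scn8a sequence is prone to mutation and rearrangement during bacterial propagation. Short annotated fragments such as the HIV-1 LTR, ble, lacI and bom matches appear to be backbone remnants or similarity hits rather than functional parts.

The payload is the mouse Scn8a coding sequence, encoding the voltage-gated sodium channel Nav1.6. It is transcribed from the CMV immediate-early enhancer/promoter and terminated by the bGH polyadenylation signal, and a T7 promoter lies upstream of the insert. The channel carries three changes. Y371C renders it tetrodotoxin-resistant, T1785P is described as a pathogenic variant, and K1425TAG places an amber stop codon within the reading frame. Full-length, C-terminally HA-tagged protein should therefore be made only when the amber codon is suppressed, in this kind of approach by an orthogonal tRNA/synthetase pair supplied separately that incorporates a noncanonical amino acid bearing a click-reactive group. That residue can then be conjugated to a fluorescent dye by bioorthogonal click chemistry, giving site-specific labelling of the channel. The associated work applies this to living primary neurons. The HA tag is not separately annotated in the feature table.
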