Addgene plasmid #239772: pcDNA3.1(+)_Nav1.6(K1425TAG, Y371C, T1785P)-HA
Purpose: Expresses pathogenic (T1785P) TTX-resistant variant of mouse Nav1.6 with a TAG codon at position 1425 and a C-terminal HA tag in mammalian cells. Can be used for click labeling.
Depositing lab: Ivana Nikić-Spiegel. Depositing organization: Universitaetsklinikum Tuebingen. Publication: Direct fluorescent labeling of NF186 and NaV1.6 in living primary neurons using bioorthogonal click chemistry. Stajkovic N, Liu Y, Arsic A, Meng N, Lyu H, Zhang N, Grimm D, Lerche H, Nikic-Spiegel I. J Cell Sci. 2023 Jun 15;136(12):jcs260600. doi: 10.1242/jcs.260600. Epub 2023 Jun 28. PubMed 37288813.
Backbone
  Vector backbone: pcDNA3.1(+)-P2A-eGFP (P2A-eGFP was replaced by the HA tag)
  Vector type: Mammalian Expression
Growth in bacteria
  Bacterial resistance: Ampicillin, 100 μg/mL
  Growth temperature: 30°C
  Growth strain: XL10 Gold
  Growth instructions: Growth temperature: 27-28 °C. All the steps involving propagation of Nav1.6 in bacteria were performed at 27-28 °C to avoid the introduction of additional mutations and rearrangements of Scn8a (details are provided in Stajkovic et al., 2023).
  Copy number: High Copy
Gene/Insert
  Gene/Insert name: Scn8a
  Species: M. musculus (mouse)
  Mutation: K1425TAG, Y371C, T1785P,
  Entrez Gene: Scn8a (a.k.a. C630029C19Rik, NaCh6, Nav1.6, dmu, med, mnd-2, mnd2, nmf2, nmf335, nmf58, nur14, seal)
  Promoter: CMV
  Tag / fusion protein: HA-tag (C terminal on backbone)
  Cloning method: Restriction Enzyme; 5′ cloning site Unknown (unknown if destroyed)
Resource information
  A portion of this plasmid was derived from a plasmid made by: GenScript
Terms and licenses: Academic/Nonprofit Terms; Industry Terms: Not Available to Industry
Depositor comments: A portion of this plasmid was derived from a plasmid made by GenScript.
How to cite: pcDNA3.1(+)_Nav1.6(K1425TAG, Y371C, T1785P)-HA was a gift from Ivana Nikić-Spiegel (Addgene plasmid # 239772 ; http://n2t.net/addgene:239772 ; RRID:Addgene_239772)
